>Addgene plasmid #21301 | pAc5.1C-FLuc-Stop-5BoxB | depositor full sequence | sequence record 9849 | Author sequence
CTTCAAGGAATTAATTCTATATTCTAAAAACACAAATGATACTTCTAAAAAAAATCATGAATGGCATCAA
CTCTGAATCAAATCTTTGCAGATGCACCTACTTCTCATTTCCACTGTCACATCATTTTTCCAGATCTCGC
TGCCTGTTATGTGGCCCACAAACCAAGACACGTTTTATGGCCATTAAAGCTGGCTGATCGTCGCCAAACA
CCAAATACATATCAATATGTACATTCGAGAAAGAAGCGATCAAAGAAGCGTCTTCGGGCGAGTAGGAGAA
TGCGGAGGAGAAGGAGAACGAGCTGATCTAGTATCTCTCCACAATCCAATGCCAACTGACCAACTGGCCA
TATTCGGAGCAATTTGAAGCCAATTTCCATCGCCTGGCGATCGCTCCATTCTTGGCTATATGTTTTTCAC
CGTTCCCGGGGCCATTTTCAAAGACTCGTCGGTAAGATAAGATTGTGTCACTCGCTGTCTCTCTTCATTT
GTCGAAGAATGCTGAGGAATTTCGCGATGACGTCGGCGAGTATTTTGAAGAATGAGAATAATTTGTATTT
ATACGAAAATCAGTTAGTGGAATTTTCTACAAAAACATGTTATCTATAGATAATTTTGTTGCAAAATATG
TTGACTATGACAAAGATTGTATGTATATACCTTTAATGTATTCTCATTTTCTTATGTATTTATAATGGCA
ATGATGATACTGATGATATTTTAAGATGATGCCAGACCACAGGCTGATTTCTGCGTCTTTTGCCGAACGC
AGTGCATGTGCGGTTGTTGTTTTTTGGAATAGTTTCAATTTTCGGACTGTCCGCTTTGATTTCAGTTTCT
TGGCTTATTCAAAAAGCAAAGTAAAGCCAAAAAAGCGAGATGGCAATACCAAATGCGGCAAAACGGTAGT
GGAAGGAAAGGGGTGCGGGGCAGCGGAAGGAAGGGTGGGGCGGGGCGTGGCGGGGTCTGTGGCTGGGCGC
GACGTCACCGACGTTGGAGCCACTCCTTTGACCATGTGTGCGTGTGTGTATTATTCGTGTCTCGCCACTC
GCCGGTTGTTTTTTTCTTTTTATCTCGCTCTCTCTAGCGCCATCTCGTACGCATGCTCAACGCACCGCAT
GTTGCCGTGTCCTTTATGCGTCATTTTGGCTCGAAATAGGCAATTATTTAAACAAAGATTAGTCAACGAA
AACGCTAAAATAAATAAGTCTACAATATGGTTACTTATTGCCATGTGTGTGCAGCCAACGATAGCAACAA
AAGCAACAACACAGTGGCTTTCCCTCTTTCACTTTTTGTTTGCAAGCGCGTGCGAGCAAGACGGCACGAC
CGGCAAACGCAATTACGCTGACAAAGAGCAGACGAAGTTTTGGCCGAAAAACATCAAGGCGCCTGATACG
AATGCATTTGCAATAACAATTGCGATATTTAATATTGTTTATGAAGCTGTTTGACTTCAAAACACACAAA
AAAAAAAATAAAACAAATTATTTGAAAGAGAATTAGGAATCGGACAGCTTATCGTTACGGGCTAACAGCA
CACCGAGACGAAATAGCTTACCTGACGTCACAGCCTCTGGAAGAACTGCCGCCAAGCAGAGAGAGAGAGA
AAAAGAGGGAGAGCAGCTTAGACCGCATGTGCTTGTGTGTGAGGCGTCTCTCTCTTCGTCTCCTGTTTGC
GCAAACGCATAGACTGCACTGAGAAAATCGATTACCTATTTTTTATGAATGAATATTTGCACTATTACTA
TTCAAAACTATTAAGATAGCAATCACATTCAATAGCCAAATACTATACCACCTGAGCGATGCAACGAAAT
GATCAATTTGAGCAAAAATGCTGCATATTTAGGACGGCATCATTATAGAAATGCTTCTTGCTGTGTACTT
TTCTCTCGTCTGGCAGCTGTTTCGCCGTTATTGTTAAAACCGGCTTAAGTTAGGTGTGTTTTCTACGACT
AGTGATGCCCCTACTAGAAGATGTGTGTTGCACAAATGTCCCTGAATAACCAATTTGAAGTGCAGATAGC
AGTAAACGTAAGCTAATATGAATATTATTTAACTGTAATGTTTTAATATCGCTGGACATTACTAATAAAC
CCACTATAAACACATGTACATATGTATGTTTTGGCATACAATGAGTAGTTGGGGAAAAAATGTGTAAAAG
CACCGTGACCATCACAGCATAAAGATAACCAGCTGAAGTATCGAATATGAGTAACCCCCAAATTGAATCA
CATGCCGCAACTGATAGGACCCATGGAAGTACACTCTTCATGGCGATATACAAGACACACACAAGCACGA
ACACCCAGTTGCGGAGGAAATTCTCCGTAAATGAAAACCCAATCGGCGAACAATTCATACCCATATATGG
TAAAAGTTTTGAACGCGACTTGAGAGCGGAGAGCATTGCGGCTGATAAGGTTTTAGCGCTAAGCGGGCTT
TATAAAACGGGCTGCGGGACCAGTTTTCATATCACTACCGTTTGAGTTCTTGTGCTGTGTGGATACTCCT
CCCGACACAAAGCCGCTCCATCAGCCAGCAGTCGTCTAATCCAGAGACCCCGGATCGGGGTACCAACATG
GCCGAAGACGCCAAAAACATAAAGAAAGGCCCGGCACCATTCTATCCACTAGAGGATGGAACCGCTGGAG
AGCAACTGCATAAGGCTATGAAGAGATACGCCCTGGTTCCTGGAACAATTGCTTTTACAGATGCACATAT
CGAGGTGAACATCACGTACGCGGAATACTTCGAAATGTCCGTTCGGTTGGCAGAAGCTATGAAACGATAT
GGGCTGAATACAAATCACAGAATCGTCGTATGCAGTGAAAACTCTCTTCAATTCTTTATGCCGGTGTTGG
GCGCGTTATTTATCGGAGTTGCAGTTGCGCCCGCGAACGACATTTATAATGAACGTGAATTGCTCAACAG
TATGAACATTTCGCAGCCTACCGTAGTGTTTGTTTCCAAAAAGGGGTTGCAAAAAATTTTGAACGTGCAA
AAAAAATTACCAATAATCCAGAAAATTATTATCATGGATTCTAAAACGGATTACCAGGGATTTCAGTCGA
TGTACACGTTCGTCACATCTCATCTACCTCCCGGTTTTAATGAATACGATTTTGTACCAGAGTCCTTTGA
TCGTGACAAAACAATTGCACTGATAATGAACTCCTCTGGATCTACTGGGTTACCTAAGGGTGTGGCCCTT
CCGCATAGAACTGCCTGCGTCAGATTCTCGCATGCCAGAGATCCTATTTTTGGCAATCAAATCATTCCGG
ATACTGCGATTTTAAGTGTTGTTCCATTCCATCACGGTTTTGGAATGTTTACTACACTCGGATATTTGAT
ATGTGGATTTCGAGTCGTCTTAATGTATAGATTTGAAGAAGAGCTGTTTTTACGATCCCTTCAGGATTAC
AAAATTCAAAGTGCGTTGCTAGTACCAACCCTATTTTCATTCTTCGCCAAAAGCACTCTGATTGACAAAT
ACGATTTATCTAATTTACACGAAATTGCTTCTGGGGGCGCACCTCTTTCGAAAGAAGTCGGGGAAGCGGT
TGCAAAACGCTTCCATCTTCCAGGGATACGACAAGGATATGGGCTCACTGAGACTACATCAGCTATTCTG
ATTACACCCGAGGGGGATGATAAACCGGGCGCGGTCGGTAAAGTTGTTCCATTTTTTGAAGCGAAGGTTG
TGGATCTGGATACCGGGAAAACGCTGGGCGTTAATCAGAGAGGCGAATTATGTGTCAGAGGACCTATGAT
TATGTCCGGTTATGTAAACAATCCGGAAGCGACCAACGCCTTGATTGACAAGGATGGATGGCTACATTCT
GGAGACATAGCTTACTGGGACGAAGACGAACACTTCTTCATAGTTGACCGCTTGAAGTCTTTAATTAAAT
ACAAAGGGTATCAGGTGGCCCCCGCTGAATTGGAATCGATATTGTTACAACACCCCAACATCTTCGACGC
GGGCGTGGCAGGTCTTCCCGACGATGACGCCGGTGAACTTCCCGCCGCCGTTGTTGTTTTGGAGCACGGA
AAGACGATGACGGAAAAAGAGATCGTGGATTACGTCGCCAGTCAAGTAACAACCGCGAAAAAGTTGCGCG
GAGGAGTTGTGTTTGTGGACGAAGTACCGAAAGGTCTTACCGGAAAACTCGACGCAAGAAAAATCAGAGA
GATCCTCATAAAGGCCAAGAAGGGCGGAAAGTCCAAATTGTAAGAATTCGCTAGCTTCCCTAAGTCCAAC
TACCAAACTGGGGATTCCTGGGCCCTGAAGAAGGGCCCCTCGACTAGTCCAAATACAAACTGGGCCCTGA
AGAAGGGCCCATATAGGGCCCTGAAGAAGGGCCCTATCGAGGATATTATCTCGACTAAGTCCAACTACAA
ACTGGGCCCTGAAGAAGGGCCCATATAGGGCCCTGAAGAAGGGCCCTATCGAGGATATTATCTCGAGGTC
ACCCATTCGAAGGTAAGCCTATCCCTAACCCTCTCCTCGGTCTCGATTCTACGCGTACCGGTCATCATCA
CCATCACCATTGAGTTTAAACCCGCTGATCAGCCTCGACTGTGCCTTCTAAGGCCTGAGCTCGCTGATCA
GCCTCGATCGAGGATCCAGACATGATAAGATACATTGATGAGTTTGGACAAACCACAACTAGAATGCAGT
GAAAAAAATGCTTTATTTGTGAAATTTGTGATGCTATTGCTTTATTTGTAACCATTATAAGCTGCAATAA
ACAAGTTAACAACAACAATTGCATTCATTTTATGTTTCAGGTTCAGGGGGAGGTGTGGGAGGTTTTTTAA
AGCAAGTAAAACCTCTACAAATGTGGTATGGCTGATTATGATCAGTCGACCGATGCCCTTGAGAGCCTTC
AACCCAGTCAGCTCCTTCCGGTGGGCGCGGGGCATGACTATCGTCGCCGCACTTATGACTGTCTTCTTTA
TCATGCAACTCGTAGGACAGGTGCCGGCAGCGCTCTGGGTCATTTTCGGCGAGGACCGCTTTCGCTGGAG
CGCGACGATGATCGGCCTGTCGCTTGCGGTATTCGGAATCTTGCACGCCCTCGCTCAAGCCTTCGTCACT
GGTCCCGCCACCAAACGTTTCGGCGAGAAGCAGGCCATTATCGCCGGCATGGCGGCCGACGCGCTGGGCT
ACGTCTTGCTGGCGTTCGCGACGCGAGGCTGGATGGCCTTCCCCATTATGATTCTTCTCGCTTCCGGCGG
CATCGGGATGCCCGCGTTGCAGGCCATGCTGTCCAGGCAGGTAGATGACGACCATCAGGGACAGCTTCAA
GGATCGCTCGCGGCTCTTACCAGCCAGCAAAAGGCCAGGAACCGTAAAAAGGCCGCGTTGCTGGCGTTTT
TCCATAGGCTCCGCCCCCCTGACGAGCATCACAAAAATCGACGCTCAAGTCAGAGGTGGCGAAACCCGAC
AGGACTATAAAGATACCAGGCGTTTCCCCCTGGAAGCTCCCTCGTGCGCTCTCCTGTTCCGACCCTGCCG
CTTACCGGATACCTGTCCGCCTTTCTCCCTTCGGGAAGCGTGGCGCTTTCTCAATGCTCACGCTGTAGGT
ATCTCAGTTCGGTGTAGGTCGTTCGCTCCAAGCTGGGCTGTGTGCACGAACCCCCCGTTCAGCCCGACCG
CTGCGCCTTATCCGGTAACTATCGTCTTGAGTCCAACCCGGTAAGACACGACTTATCGCCACTGGCAGCA
GCCACTGGTAACAGGATTAGCAGAGCGAGGTATGTAGGCGGTGCTACAGAGTTCTTGAAGTGGTGGCCTA
ACTACGGCTACACTAGAAGGACAGTATTTGGTATCTGCGCTCTGCTGAAGCCAGTTACCTTCGGAAAAAG
AGTTGGTAGCTCTTGATCCGGCAAACAAACCACCGCTGGTAGCGGTGGTTTTTTTGTTTGCAAGCAGCAG
ATTACGCGCAGAAAAAAAGGATCTCAAGAAGATCCTTTGATCTTTTCTACGGGGTCTGACGCTCAGTGGA
ACGAAAACTCACGTTAAGGGATTTTGGTCATGAGATTATCAAAAAGGATCTTCACCTAGATCCTTTTAAA
TTAAAAATGAAGTTTTAAATCAATCTAAAGTATATATGAGTAAACTTGGTCTGACAGTTACCAATGCTTA
ATCAGTGAGGCACCTATCTCAGCGATCTGTCTATTTCGTTCATCCATAGTTGCCTGACTCCCCGTCGTGT
AGATAACTACGATACGGGAGGGCTTACCATCTGGCCCCAGTGCTGCAATGATACCGCGAGACCCACGCTC
ACCGGCTCCAGATTTATCAGCAATAAACCAGCCAGCCGGAAGGGCCGAGCGCAGAAGTGGTCCTGCAACT
TTATCCGCCTCCATCCAGTCTATTAATTGTTGCCGGGAAGCTAGAGTAAGTAGTTCGCCAGTTAATAGTT
TGCGCAACGTTGTTGCCATTGCTGCAGGCATCGTGGTGTCACGCTCGTCGTTTGGTATGGCTTCATTCAG
CTCCGGTTCCCAACGATCAAGGCGAGTTACATGATCCCCCATGTTGTGCAAAAAAGCGGTTAGCTCCTTC
GGTCCTCCGATCGTTGTCAGAAGTAAGTTGGCCGCAGTGTTATCACTCATGGTTATGGCAGCACTGCATA
ATTCTCTTACTGTCATGCCATCCGTAAGATGCTTTTCTGTGACTGGTGAGTACTCAACCAAGTCATTCTG
AGAATAGTGTATGCGGCGACCGAGTTGCTCTTGCCCGGCGTCAACACGGGATAATACCGCGCCACATAGC
AGAACTTTAAAAGTGCTCATCATTGGAAAACGTTCTTCGGGGCGAAAACTCTCAAGGATCTTACCGCTGT
TGAGATCCAGTTCGATGTAACCCACTCGTGCACCCAACTGATCTTCAGCATCTTTTACTTTCACCAGCGT
TTCTGGGTGAGCAAAAACAGGAAGGCAAAATGCCGCAAAAAAGGGAATAAGGGCGACACGGAAATGTTGA
ATACTCATACTCTTCCTTTTTCAATATTATTGAAGCATTTATCAGGGTTATTGTCTCATGAGCGGATACA
TATTTGAATGTATTTAGAAAAATAAACAAATAGGGGTTCCGCGCACATTTCCCCGAAAAGTGCCACCTGA
CGTCTAAGAAACCATTATTATCATGACATTAACCTATAAAAATAGGCGTATCACGAGCCCTTTCGT
Features (pLannotate 1.2.2; 15 found; start..end, strand, type, name):
     56..2568    +  promoter       Ac5 promoter: Drosophila melanogaster actin 5C promoter
   2594..4243    +  CDS            luciferase: firefly luciferase; luc
   4256..4283    +  polyA_signal   β-globin poly(A) (fragment): human β-globin polyadenylation signal
   4290..4308    +  protein_bind   boxB: λ N peptide binding site consisting of an RNA hairpin within the N-utliization (nut) site of the λ bacteriophage transcript (Tan and Frankel, 1995) λN peptide
   4332..4350    +  protein_bind   boxB: λ N peptide binding site consisting of an RNA hairpin within the N-utliization (nut) site of the λ bacteriophage transcript (Tan and Frankel, 1995) λN peptide
   4356..4374    +  protein_bind   boxB: λ N peptide binding site consisting of an RNA hairpin within the N-utliization (nut) site of the λ bacteriophage transcript (Tan and Frankel, 1995) λN peptide
   4414..4432    +  protein_bind   boxB: λ N peptide binding site consisting of an RNA hairpin within the N-utliization (nut) site of the λ bacteriophage transcript (Tan and Frankel, 1995) λN peptide
   4438..4456    +  protein_bind   boxB: λ N peptide binding site consisting of an RNA hairpin within the N-utliization (nut) site of the λ bacteriophage transcript (Tan and Frankel, 1995) λN peptide
   4492..4533    +  CDS            V5 tag: epitope tag from simian virus 5
   4633..4767    -  polyA_signal   SV40 poly(A) signal: SV40 polyadenylation signal
   4790..4874    -  CDS            large T antigen (fragment): large T antigen from SV40 (simian virus 40)
   4875..5345    +  CDS            TcR (fragment): tetracycline efflux protein; tet; confers resistance to tetracycline
   5389..5977    -  rep_origin     ori: high-copy-number ColE1/pMB1/pBR322/pUC origin of replication
   6148..7008    -  CDS            AmpR: β-lactamase; bla; confers resistance to ampicillin, carbenicillin, and related antibiotics
   7009..7113    -  promoter       AmpR promoter: bla
