[The description below was written by a language model from this plasmid's Addgene catalogue record and pLannotate feature annotations shown in this document.]
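Description:
pAc5.1C-FLuc-Stop-5BoxB is a Drosophila expression plasmid built on a pAc5.1C backbone that already carries firefly luciferase. It is propagated in E. coli as a high-copy plasmid through a ColE1/pUC-type origin and selected with ampicillin via the β-lactamase gene and its native promoter. No selectable marker for insect cells is annotated, which is consistent with transient transfection of cultured fly cells. The annotated sequence is about 7.2 kb, close to the listed backbone size, so that figure and the 222 bp insert do not sum exactly.

Expression is driven by the strong, constitutive Drosophila actin 5C promoter, which sits directly upstream of the firefly luciferase coding sequence. As the name indicates, the luciferase reading frame ends in a stop codon. The 5BoxB insert, cloned between EcoRI and XhoI, therefore lies in the 3′ untranslated region rather than being translated. It contains five copies of the boxB RNA hairpin from the bacteriophage λ nut site, each a high-affinity binding site for the λN peptide. The backbone's V5 epitope sequence lies downstream of the hairpins, beyond the stop codon, so it should not be part of the protein. An SV40 polyadenylation signal follows. Short annotated fragments (β-globin poly(A), SV40 large T antigen, tetracycline resistance) appear to be partial matches or backbone remnants rather than functional parts.

The construct serves as a tethering reporter. A protein of interest fused to λN is co-expressed and recruited to the luciferase mRNA through the boxB sites, and changes in luciferase activity or transcript abundance show whether that protein represses translation or promotes mRNA decay. The associated publication concerns GW182 and the DCP1:DCP2 decapping complex in miRNA-mediated silencing.
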