Addgene plasmid #21301: pAc5.1C-FLuc-Stop-5BoxB
Depositing lab: Elisa Izaurralde. Depositing organization: Max Planck Institute for Developmental Biology. Publication: A crucial role for GW182 and the DCP1:DCP2 decapping complex in miRNA-mediated gene silencing. Rehwinkel J, Behm-Ansmant I, Gatfield D, Izaurralde E. RNA. 2005 Nov . 11(11):1640-7. 10.1261/rna.2191905 PubMed 16177138.
Backbone
  Vector backbone: pAc5.1C-FLuc
  Backbone manufacturer: Elisa Izaurralde
  Backbone size w/o insert (bp): 7184
  Vector type: Drosophila expression
Growth in bacteria
  Bacterial resistance: Ampicillin, 100 μg/mL
  Growth temperature: 37°C
  Growth strain: DH5alpha
  Growth instructions: Dh5 alpha or XL1-blue
  Copy number: High Copy
Gene/Insert
  Gene/Insert name: 5BoxB
  Insert size (bp): 222
  Cloning method: Restriction Enzyme; 5′ cloning site EcoRI (not destroyed); 3′ cloning site XhoI (not destroyed)
  Sequencing primers: 5′ Ac5 forward primer site; 3′ BGH reverse priming site
Terms and licenses: Academic/Nonprofit Terms; Industry Terms: Not Available to Industry
How to cite: pAc5.1C-FLuc-Stop-5BoxB was a gift from Elisa Izaurralde (Addgene plasmid # 21301 ; http://n2t.net/addgene:21301 ; RRID:Addgene_21301)
