>Addgene plasmid #21301 | pAc5.1C-FLuc-Stop-5BoxB | addgene partial sequence | sequence record 27135 | 21301 with Luc-F
GAGTCCGAAAGGTCTTACCGGAAAACTCGACGCAAGAAAAATCAGAGAGATCCTNATAAAGGCCAAGAAG
GGCGGAAAGTCCAAATTGTAAGAATTCGCTAGCTTCCCTAAGTCCAACTACCAAACTGGGGATTCCTGGG
CCCTGAAGAAGGGCCCCTCGACTAGTCCAAATACAAACTGGGCCCTGAAGAAGGGCCCATATAGGGCCCT
GAAGAAGGGCCCTATCGAGGATATTATCTCGACTAAGTCCAACTACAAACTGGGCCCTGAAGAAGGGCCC
ATATAGGGCCCTGAAGAAGGGCCCTATCGAGGATATTATCTCGAGGTCACCCATTCGAAGGTAAGCCTAT
CCCTAACCCTCTCCTCGGTCTCGATTCTACGCGTACCGGTCATCATCACCATCACCATTGAGTTTAAACC
CGCTGATCAGCCTCGACTGTGCCTTCTAAGGCCTGAGCTCGCTGATCAGCCTCGATCGAGGATCCAGACA
TGATAAGATACATTGATGAGTTTGGACAAACCACAACTAGAATGCAGTGAAAAAAATGCTTTATTTGTGA
AATTTGTGATGCTATTGCTTTATTTGTAACCATTATAAGCTGCAATAAACAAGTTAACAACAACAATTGC
ATTCATTTTATGTTTCAGGTTCAGGGGGAGGTGTGGGAGGTTTTTTAAAGCAAGTAAANCTCTACAAATG
TGGTATGGCTGATTATGATCAGTC
