>Addgene plasmid #21301 | pAc5.1C-FLuc-Stop-5BoxB | addgene partial sequence | sequence record 27136 | 21301 with BGH-rev
AGGTGATGATGACCGGTACGCGTAGAATCGAGACCGAGGAGAGGGTTAGGGATAGGCTTACCTTCGAATG
GGTGACCTCGAGATAATATCCTCGATAGGGCCCTTCTTCAGGGCCCTATATGGGCCCTTCTTCAGGGCCC
AGTTTGTAGTTGGACTTAGTCGAGATAATATCCTCGATAGGGCCCTTCTTCAGGGCCCTATATGGGCCCT
TCTTCAGGGCCCAGTTTGTATTTGGACTAGTCGAGGGGCCCTTCTTCAGGGCCCAGGAATCCCCAGTTTG
GTAGTTGGACTTAGGGAAGCTAGCGAATTCTTACAATTTGGACTTTCCGCCCTTCTTGGCCTTTATGAGG
ATCTCTCTGATTTTTCTTGCGTCGAGTTTTCCGGTAAGACCTTTCGGTACTTCGTCCACAAACACAACTC
CTCCGCGCAACTTTTTCGCGGTTGTTACTTGACTGGCGACGTAATCCACGATCTCTTTTTCCGTCATCGT
CTTTCCGTGCTCCAAAACAACAACGGCGGCGGGAAGTTCACCGGCGTCATCGTCGGGAAGACCTGCCACG
CCCGCGTCGAAGATGTTGGGGTGTTGTAACAATATCGATTCCAATTCAGCGGGGGCCACCTGATACCCTT
TGTATTTAATTAAAGACTTCAAGCGGTCAACTATGAAGAAGTGTTC
